Addgene plasmid #118401: pBHDuet64
Purpose: analysis of cis-splicing by mini inteins
Depositing lab: Hideo Iwai. Depositing organization: University of Helsinki. Publication: Structural Basis for the Persistence of Homing Endonucleases in Transcription Factor IIB Inteins. Iwai H, Mikula KM, Oeemig JS, Zhou D, Li M, Wlodawer A. J Mol Biol. 2017 Dec 8;429(24):3942-3956. doi: 10.1016/j.jmb.2017.10.016. Epub 2017 Oct 18. PubMed 29055778.
Backbone
  Vector backbone: pRSFDuet
  Backbone manufacturer: Novagen
  Vector type: Bacterial Expression
Growth in bacteria
  Bacterial resistance: Kanamycin, 50 μg/mL
  Growth temperature: 37°C
  Growth strain: DH5alpha
  Copy number: High Copy
Gene/Insert
  Gene/Insert name: MvuTFIIB mini intein
  Cloning method: Ligation Independent Cloning
Terms and licenses: Academic/Nonprofit Terms; Industry Terms: Not Available to Industry
How to cite: pBHDuet64 was a gift from Hideo Iwai (Addgene plasmid # 118401 ; http://n2t.net/addgene:118401 ; RRID:Addgene_118401)
