[The description below was written by a language model from this plasmid's Addgene catalogue record and pLannotate feature annotations shown in this document.]
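Description:
pBHDuet64 is a bacterial expression plasmid built on the pRSFDuet backbone and intended for analysing protein cis-splicing by a mini intein. It replicates in E. coli from the RSF1030 origin, which is compatible with plasmids carrying other common origins, is recorded as high copy, and is selected with kanamycin through an aminoglycoside phosphotransferase gene. A lacI gene with its own promoter is carried on the backbone to supply lac repressor.

The annotated 4,560 nt sequence shows a single expression cassette driven by a T7 promoter with an adjacent lac operator and the T7 gene 10 ribosome binding site, so expression depends on T7 RNA polymerase in the host and is inducible with IPTG. The open reading frame begins with a short tag fragment (annotated as part of a composite tag that includes 6xHis, so most likely a His tag) and a thrombin cleavage site, followed by a GB1 domain, a roughly 590 nt segment, and a second GB1 domain. The central segment was matched by homology to archaeal transcription factor IIB from Methanocaldococcus jannaschii and corresponds to the catalogued insert, the MvuTFIIB mini intein; the record does not spell out the source organism. Short S-tag and SET1 fragments lie between the second GB1 and the T7 terminator, but the table does not show whether they are translated as part of the fusion.

Flanking an intein with two small soluble GB1 domains is a standard model for cis-splicing: active splicing excises the intein and ligates the two GB1 units, so precursor, spliced product and any cleavage by-products can be distinguished by size. The small TcR and extra AmpR promoter fragments appear to be backbone remnants or spurious matches.
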