Features (pLannotate 1.2.2; 20 found; start..end, strand, type, name):
      1..19      +  promoter       T7 promoter: promoter for bacteriophage T7 RNA polymerase
     20..44      +  protein_bind   lac operator: The lac repressor binds to the lac operator to inhibit transcription in E. coli. This inhibition can be relieved by adding lactose or isopropyl-β-D-thiogalactopyranoside (IPTG). lac repressor encoded by lacI
     59..81      +  RBS            RBS: efficient ribosome binding site from bacteriophage T7 gene 10 (Olins and Rangwala, 1989)
    100..116     +  CDS            capTEV™ (fragment): composite tag for in vivo biotinylation, TEV protease cleavage, and 6xHis tagging
    127..144     +  CDS            thrombin site: thrombin recognition and cleavage site
    154..311     +  CDS            GB1 (fragment): B1 domain of Streptococcal protein G effective as a solubilizing fusion partner (Cheng and Patel, 2004)
    319..909     +  CDS            tfb (fragment): TF2B_METJA - Experimental evidence at protein level: Swiss-Prot protein existence level 1. Stabilizes TBP binding to an archaeal box-A promoter. Also responsible for recruiting RNA polymerase II to the pre-initiation complex (DNA-TBP-TFIIB). From Methanocaldococcus jannaschii (strain ATCC 43067 / DSM 2661 / JAL-1 / JCM 10045 / NBRC 100440) (Methanococcus jannaschii).
    919..1076    +  CDS            GB1 (fragment): B1 domain of Streptococcal protein G effective as a solubilizing fusion partner (Cheng and Patel, 2004)
   1114..1155    +  CDS            S-Tag (fragment): affinity and epitope tag derived from pancreatic ribonuclease A
   1185..1202    +  CDS            SET1 (fragment): solubility-enhancement tag derived from T7 phage gene 10B
   1210..1257    +  terminator     T7 terminator: transcription terminator for bacteriophage T7 RNA polymerase
   1421..1478    +  promoter       AmpR promoter (fragment): bla
   1487..2302    -  CDS            KanR: aminoglycoside phosphotransferase; aph(3')-Ia; confers resistance to kanamycin in bacteria or G418 (Geneticin®) in eukaryotes
   2303..2394    -  promoter       AmpR promoter: bla
   2410..3159    -  rep_origin     RSF ori: Plasmids containing the RSF 1030 origin of replication can be propagated in E. coli cells that contain additional plasmids with compatible origins.
   3242..3306    -  CDS            TcR (fragment): tetracycline efflux protein; tet; confers resistance to tetracycline
   3321..3342    -  protein_bind   CAP binding site: CAP binding activates transcription in the presence of cAMP. E. coli catabolite activator protein
   3355..4437    -  CDS            lacI: lac repressor; lacI; The lac repressor binds to the lac operator to inhibit transcription in E. coli. This inhibition can be relieved by adding lactose or isopropyl-β-D-thiogalactopyranoside (IPTG).
   4438..4515    -  promoter       lacI promoter: lacI
   4523..4558    -  CDS            TcR (fragment): tetracycline efflux protein; tet; confers resistance to tetracycline
>Addgene plasmid #118401 | pBHDuet64 | addgene full sequence | sequence record 229638 | Addgene NGS Result
TAATACGACTCACTATAGGGGAATTGTGAGCGGATAACAATTCCCCTGTAGAAATAATTTTGTTTAACTT
TAATAAGGAGATATACCATGGGCAGCAGCCATCATCATCATCATCACAGCAGCGGCCTGGTGCCGCGCGG
CAGCCTAGGACAGTACAAACTTATCCTGAACGGTAAAACCCTGAAAGGTGAAACCACCACCGAAGCTGTT
GACGCTGCTACCGCGGAAAAAGTTTTCAAACAGTACGCTAACGACAACGGTGTTGACGGTGAATGGACCT
ACGACGACGCTACCAAAACCTACACCGTAACGGAAGGATCCTACAGTGTTGATTATAGCGAACCCATCAT
TATTAAAGAAAAAGGAGAAATAAAGGTTGTTAAAATTGGAGAACTTATAGATGAAATTATTAAAAACTCA
AAAAACGTTAGGAAAGATGGTATTTTAGAGATAGCAAGATGTAAAGACGTTGAAGTTATTGCCTTTGATA
GTAATTATAAATTTAAATTTATGCCTGTTTCAGAGGTCTCAAGGCATCCAGTCAGTGAGATGTTTGAGAT
CGTTGTTGAGGGAAATAAGAAGGTTAGAGTTACTGGAAGCCATAGCGTTTTCACTGTAAAAGATAATGAA
GTAGTTCCAATAAGAGTCGATGATCTAAGGGTTGGAGATATACTGGTTTTAGCAAAAGAATTGCCGAATA
TTGAAGAAGAGAATGAAGTAAAGAGAATACCCAATATATATAACAATAGAAAACTCGAAAAACTTATCAA
CTCTGATTTCATATTCTTAAAAATTAAAAAAATTAATAAGGTAGAGCCAACCAATGGATATGCTTATGAT
TTAACCGTTCCAAATGCAGAAAACTTCATTGCTGGATTTGGAGGATTTGTTTTACACAACACCATCCACG
GTACCCAGTACAAACTTATCCTGAACGGTAAAACCCTGAAAGGTGAAACCACCACCGAAGCTGTTGACGC
TGCTACCGCGGAAAAAGTTTTCAAACAGTACGCTAACGACAACGGTGTTGACGGTGAATGGACCTACGAC
GACGCTACCAAAACCTACACCGTAACGGAATAAGCTTGGCTGTTTTGGCGGCTCGAGTCTGGTAAAGAAA
CCGCTGCTGCGAAATTTGAACGCCAGCACATGGACTCGTCTACTAGCGCAGCTTAATTAACCTAGGCTGC
TGCCACCGCTGAGCAATAACTAGCATAACCCCTTGGGGCCTCTAAACGGGTCTTGAGGGGTTTTTTGCTG
AAACCTCAGGCATTTGAGAAGCACACGGTCACACTGCTTCCGGTAGTCAATAAACCGGTAAACCAGCAAT
AGACATAAGCGGCTATTTAACGACCCTGCCCTGAACCGACGACAAGCTGACGACCGGGTCTCCGCAAGTG
GCACTTTTCGGGGAAATGTGCGCGGAACCCCTATTTGTTTATTTTTCTAAATACATTCAAATATGTATCC
GCTCATGAATTAATTCTTAGAAAAACTCATCGAGCATCAAATGAAACTGCAATTTATTCATATCAGGATT
ATCAATACCATATTTTTGAAAAAGCCGTTTCTGTAATGAAGGAGAAAACTCACCGAGGCAGTTCCATAGG
ATGGCAAGATCCTGGTATCGGTCTGCGATTCCGACTCGTCCAACATCAATACAACCTATTAATTTCCCCT
CGTCAAAAATAAGGTTATCAAGTGAGAAATCACCATGAGTGACGACTGAATCCGGTGAGAATGGCAAAAG
TTTATGCATTTCTTTCCAGACTTGTTCAACAGGCCAGCCATTACGCTCGTCATCAAAATCACTCGCATCA
ACCAAACCGTTATTCATTCGTGATTGCGCCTGAGCGAGACGAAATACGCGGTCGCTGTTAAAAGGACAAT
TACAAACAGGAATCGAATGCAACCGGCGCAGGAACACTGCCAGCGCATCAACAATATTTTCACCTGAATC
AGGATATTCTTCTAATACCTGGAATGCTGTTTTCCCGGGGATCGCAGTGGTGAGTAACCATGCATCATCA
GGAGTACGGATAAAATGCTTGATGGTCGGAAGAGGCATAAATTCCGTCAGCCAGTTTAGTCTGACCATCT
CATCTGTAACATCATTGGCAACACTACCTTTGCCATGTTTCAGAAACAACTCTGGCGCATCGGGCTTCCC
ATACAATCGATAGATTGTCGCACCTGATTGCCCGACATTATCGCGAGCCCATTTATACCCATATAAATCA
GCATCCATGTTGGAATTTAATCGCGGCCTAGAGCAAGACGTTTCCCGTTGAATATGGCTCATACTCTTCC
TTTTTCAATATTATTGAAGCATTTATCAGGGTTATTGTCTCATGAGCGGATACATATTTGAATGTATTTA
GAAAAATAAACAAATAGGCATGCAGCGCTCTTCCGCTTCCTCGCTCACTGACTCGCTACGCTCGGTCGTT
CGACTGCGGCGAGCGGTGTCAGCTCACTCAAAAGCGGTAATACGGTTATCCACAGAATCAGGGGATAAAG
CCGGAAAGAACATGTGAGCAAAAAGCAAAGCACCGGAAGAAGCCAACGCCGCAGGCGTTTTTCCATAGGC
TCCGCCCCCCTGACGAGCATCACAAAAATCGACGCTCAAGCCAGAGGTGGCGAAACCCGACAGGACTATA
AAGATACCAGGCGTTTCCCCCTGGAAGCTCCCTCGTGCGCTCTCCTGTTCCGACCCTGCCGCTTACCGGA
TACCTGTCCGCCTTTCTCCCTTCGGGAAGCGTGGCGCTTTCTCATAGCTCACGCTGTTGGTATCTCAGTT
CGGTGTAGGTCGTTCGCTCCAAGCTGGGCTGTGTGCACGAACCCCCCGTTCAGCCCGACCGCTGCGCCTT
ATCCGGTAACTATCGTCTTGAGTCCAACCCGGTAAGACACGACTTATCGCCACTGGCAGCAGCCATTGGT
AACTGATTTAGAGGACTTTGTCTTGAAGTTATGCACCTGTTAAGGCTAAACTGAAAGAACAGATTTTGGT
GAGTGCGGTCCTCCAACCCACTTACCTTGGTTCAAAGAGTTGGTAGCTCAGCGAACCTTGAGAAAACCAC
CGTTGGTAGCGGTGGTTTTTCTTTATTTATGAGATGATGAATCAATCGGTCTATCAAGTCAACGAACAGC
TATTCCGTTACTCTAGATTTCAGTGCAATTTATCTCTTCAAATGTAGCACCTGAAGTCAGCCCCATACGA
TATAAGTTGTAATTCTCATGTTAGTCATGCCCCGCGCCCACCGGAAGGAGCTGACTGGGTTGAAGGCTCT
CAAGGGCATCGGTCGAGATCCCGGTGCCTAATGAGTGAGCTAACTTACATTAATTGCGTTGCGCTCACTG
CCCGCTTTCCAGTCGGGAAACCTGTCGTGCCAGCTGCATTAATGAATCGGCCAACGCGCGGGGAGAGGCG
GTTTGCGTATTGGGCGCCAGGGTGGTTTTTCTTTTCACCAGTGAGACGGGCAACAGCTGATTGCCCTTCA
CCGCCTGGCCCTGAGAGAGTTGCAGCAAGCGGTCCACGCTGGTTTGCCCCAGCAGGCGAAAATCCTGTTT
GATGGTGGTTAACGGCGGGATATAACATGAGCTGTCTTCGGTATCGTCGTATCCCACTACCGAGATGTCC
GCACCAACGCGCAGCCCGGACTCGGTAATGGCGCGCATTGCGCCCAGCGCCATCTGATCGTTGGCAACCA
GCATCGCAGTGGGAACGATGCCCTCATTCAGCATTTGCATGGTTTGTTGAAAACCGGACATGGCACTCCA
GTCGCCTTCCCGTTCCGCTATCGGCTGAATTTGATTGCGAGTGAGATATTTATGCCAGCCAGCCAGACGC
AGACGCGCCGAGACAGAACTTAATGGGCCCGCTAACAGCGCGATTTGCTGGTGACCCAATGCGACCAGAT
GCTCCACGCCCAGTCGCGTACCGTCTTCATGGGAGAAAATAATACTGTTGATGGGTGTCTGGTCAGAGAC
ATCAAGAAATAACGCCGGAACATTAGTGCAGGCAGCTTCCACAGCAATGGCATCCTGGTCATCCAGCGGA
TAGTTAATGATCAGCCCACTGACGCGTTGCGCGAGAAGATTGTGCACCGCCGCTTTACAGGCTTCGACGC
CGCTTCGTTCTACCATCGACACCACCACGCTGGCACCCAGTTGATCGGCGCGAGATTTAATCGCCGCGAC
AATTTGCGACGGCGCGTGCAGGGCCAGACTGGAGGTGGCAACGCCAATCAGCAACGACTGTTTGCCCGCC
AGTTGTTGTGCCACGCGGTTGGGAATGTAATTCAGCTCCGCCATCGCCGCTTCCACTTTTTCCCGCGTTT
TCGCAGAAACGTGGCTGGCCTGGTTCACCACGCGGGAAACGGTCTGATAAGAGACACCGGCATACTCTGC
GACATCGTATAACGTTACTGGTTTCACATTCACCACCCTGAATTGACTCTCTTCCGGGCGCTATCATGCC
ATACCGCGAAAGGTTTTGCGCCATTCGATGGTGTCCGGGATCTCGACGCTCTCCCTTATGCGACTCCTGC
ATTAGGAAAT
